Addgene plasmid #125164: pFB1.HMBP.PrS.RBBP4
Purpose: Expresses human RBBP4 in insect cells, , under a C3-cleavable (PreScission Protease) N-terminal hexahistidine-MBP tag.
Depositing lab: Chen Davidovich. Depositing organization: Monash University. Publication: RNA exploits an exposed regulatory site to inhibit the enzymatic activity of PRC2. Zhang Q, McKenzie NJ, Warneford-Thomson R, Gail EH, Flanigan SF, Owen BM, Lauman R, Levina V, Garcia BA, Schittenhelm RB, Bonasio R, Davidovich C. Nat Struct Mol Biol. 2019 Mar;26(3):237-247. doi: 10.1038/s41594-019-0197-y. Epub 2019 Mar 4. PubMed 30833789.
Backbone
  Vector backbone: pFB1.HMBP.A3.PrS.ybbR (parent pFast.Bac1)
  Backbone size w/o insert (bp): 5986
  Modifications to backbone: N-terminal His-MBP PreScission cleavage site
  Vector type: Insect Expression
Growth in bacteria
  Bacterial resistance: Ampicillin, 100 μg/mL
  Growth temperature: 37°C
  Growth strain: DH5alpha
  Copy number: Unknown
Gene/Insert
  Gene/Insert name: Histone-binding protein RBBP4 (alt name: Chromatin assembly factor 1 subunit C)
  Species: H. sapiens (human)
  Insert size (bp): 1278
  GenBank ID: 5928
  Entrez Gene: RBBP4 (a.k.a. NURF55, RBAP48, lin-53)
  Promoter: Polyhedrin
  Tag / fusion protein: His-MBP (N terminal on backbone)
  Cloning method: Unknown
  Sequencing primers: 5′ U003F pFB1 GGATTATTCATACCGTCCCA; 3′ U004 [Univ. pFB1/pFBD[PH] R] CAAATGTGGTATGGCTGATT
Terms and licenses: Academic/Nonprofit Terms; Industry Terms: Not Available to Industry
How to cite: pFB1.HMBP.PrS.RBBP4 was a gift from Chen Davidovich (Addgene plasmid # 125164 ; http://n2t.net/addgene:125164 ; RRID:Addgene_125164)
