[The description below was written by a language model from this plasmid's Addgene catalogue record and pLannotate feature annotations shown in this document.]
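Description:
pFB1.HMBP.PrS.RBBP4 is a baculovirus transfer (donor) plasmid derived from pFastBac1, built for expression of human RBBP4 in insect cells. It is propagated in E. coli through a high-copy ColE1/pUC-type origin and selected with ampicillin via the β-lactamase gene; an f1 origin is also present in the backbone. The expression cassette and a gentamicin resistance gene (driven by the Pc integron promoter) lie between the Tn7L and Tn7R ends of a mini-Tn7 element. In pFastBac-type systems, this arrangement allows site-specific transposition of the cassette into a baculovirus shuttle genome (bacmid) maintained in E. coli, from which recombinant virus is then generated.

The payload is transcribed from the strong, very late polyhedrin promoter of Autographa californica nucleopolyhedrovirus and terminated by an SV40 polyadenylation signal. The open reading frame encodes an N-terminal hexahistidine tag and a signal-sequence-free maltose binding protein, followed by a PreScission (3C) protease cleavage site and then RBBP4 (also known as RbAp48 or NURF55). The His tag and cleavage site are stated in the catalogue fields but are not annotated separately in the feature table. The automated annotation matched the insert to the bovine RBBP4 protein entry, whereas the record states a human origin. The tag permits nickel or amylose affinity purification, MBP commonly aids solubility, and protease cleavage can release the tag from RBBP4.

RBBP4 is a core histone-binding subunit of several chromatin-modifying complexes, and the associated publication concerns regulation of PRC2 activity by RNA. The construct is therefore suited to producing recombinant RBBP4 for biochemical or structural work.
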