Features (pLannotate 1.2.2; 16 found; start..end, strand, type, name):
    296..387     +  promoter       polyhedrin promoter: polh from Autographa californica; promoter for the baculovirus polyhedrin gene
    472..1569    +  CDS            MBP: maltose binding protein from E. coli; malE (mutated); This version of the gene does not encode a signal sequence, so MBP will remain in the cytosol.
   1630..2901    +  CDS            RBBP4: RBBP4_BOVIN - Experimental evidence at protein level: Swiss-Prot protein existence level 1. Core histone-binding subunit that may target chromatin assembly factors, chromatin remodeling factors and histone deacetylases to their histone substrates in a manner that is regulated by nucleosomal DNA. Component of several complexes which regulate chromatin metabolism. These include the chromatin assembly factor 1 (CAF-1) complex, which is required for chromatin assembly following DNA replication and DNA repair; the core histone deacetylase (HDAC) complex, which promotes histone deacetylation and con
   2961..3044    +  CDS            large T antigen (fragment): large T antigen from SV40 (simian virus 40)
   3067..3201    +  polyA_signal   SV40 poly(A) signal: SV40 polyadenylation signal
   3230..3395    -  mobile_element Tn7L: mini-Tn7 element (left end of the Tn7 transposon) Tn7
   3558..3574    +  CDS            lacZα (fragment): LacZα fragment of β-galactosidase; lacZ fragment
   3579..4033    +  rep_origin     f1 ori (sequence partly withheld): f1 bacteriophage origin of replication; arrow indicates direction of (+) strand synthesis
   4059..4163    +  promoter       AmpR promoter: bla
   4164..5024    +  CDS            AmpR: β-lactamase; bla; confers resistance to ampicillin, carbenicillin, and related antibiotics
   5195..5783    +  rep_origin     ori: high-copy-number ColE1/pMB1/pBR322/pUC origin of replication
   5958..6009    -  misc_feature   bom (fragment): basis of mobility region from pBR322
   6077..6301    -  mobile_element Tn7R: mini-Tn7 element (right end of the Tn7 transposon) Tn7
   6368..6901    -  CDS            GmR: gentamycin acetyltransferase; aacC1; confers resistance to gentamycin
   7071..7099    -  promoter       Pc promoter: intI1 (promoter lies within the coding sequence); class 1 integron promoter
   7077..269     -  CDS            YPR2_ECOLX (fragment) (across the origin): Protein predicted: Swiss-Prot protein existence level 4. From Escherichia coli.
>Addgene plasmid #125164 | pFB1.HMBP.PrS.RBBP4 | addgene full sequence | sequence record 292448 | Addgene NGS Result
GCAGCGAAGTCGAGGCATTTCTGTCCTGGCTGGCGAACGAGCGCAAGGTTTCGGTCTCCACGCATCGTCA
GGCATTGGCGGCCTTGCTGTTCTTCTACGGCAAGGTGCTGTGCACGGATCTGCCCTGGCTTCAGGAGATC
GGAAGACCTCGGCCGTCGCGGCGCTTGCCGGTGGTGCTGACCCCGGATGAAGTGGTTCGCATCCTCGGTT
TTCTGGAAGGCGAGCATCGTTTGTTCGCCCAGGACTCTAGCTATAGTTCTAGTGGTTGGCTACGTATACT
CCGGAATATTAATAGATCATGGAGATAATTAAAATGATAACCATCTCGCAAATAAATAAGTATTTTACTG
TTTTCGTAACAGTTTTGTAATAAAAAAACCTATAAATATTCCGGATTATTCATACCGTCCCACCATCGGG
CGCGGATCTCGGTCCGAAACCATGGGTCATCACCATCATCATCACGGTACCAAAACTGAAGAAGGTAAAC
TGGTAATCTGGATTAACGGCGATAAAGGCTATAACGGTCTCGCTGAAGTCGGTAAGAAATTCGAGAAAGA
TACCGGAATTAAAGTCACCGTTGAGCATCCGGATAAACTGGAAGAGAAATTCCCACAGGTTGCGGCAACT
GGCGATGGCCCTGACATTATCTTCTGGGCACACGACCGCTTTGGTGGCTACGCTCAATCTGGCCTGTTGG
CTGAAATCACCCCGGACAAAGCGTTCCAGGACAAGCTGTATCCGTTTACCTGGGATGCCGTACGTTACAA
CGGCAAGCTGATTGCTTACCCGATCGCTGTTGAAGCGTTATCGCTGATTTATAACAAAGATCTGCTGCCG
AACCCGCCAAAAACCTGGGAAGAGATCCCGGCGCTGGATAAAGAACTGAAAGCGAAAGGTAAGAGCGCGC
TGATGTTCAACCTGCAAGAACCGTACTTCACCTGGCCGCTGATTGCTGCTGACGGGGGTTATGCGTTCAA
GTATGAAAACGGCAAGTACGACATTAAAGACGTGGGCGTGGATAACGCTGGCGCGAAAGCGGGTCTGACC
TTCCTGGTTGACCTGATTAAAAACAAACACATGAATGCAGACACCGATTACTCCATCGCAGAAGCTGCCT
TTAATAAAGGCGAAACAGCGATGACCATCAACGGCCCGTGGGCATGGTCCAACATCGACACCAGCAAAGT
GAATTATGGTGTAACGGTACTGCCGACCTTCAAGGGTCAACCATCCAAACCGTTCGTTGGCGTGCTGAGC
GCAGGTATTAACGCCGCCAGTCCGAACAAAGAGCTGGCAAAAGAGTTCCTCGAAAACTATCTGCTGACTG
ATGAAGGTCTGGAAGCGGTTAATAAAGACAAACCGCTGGGTGCCGTAGCGCTGAAGTCTTACGAGGAAGA
GTTGGCGAAAGATCCACGTATTGCCGCCACCATGGAAAACGCCCAGAAAGGTGAAATCATGCCGAACATC
CCGCAGATGTCCGCTTTCTGGTATGCCGTGCGTACTGCGGTGATCAACGCCGCCAGCGGTCGTCAGACTG
TCGATGAAGCCCTGAAAGACGCGCAGACTGGTACCGATTACGATATCCCAACGACCCTGGAAGTTCTGTT
CCAGGGGCCCCTGGGATCCGCCGACAAGGAAGCAGCCTTCGACGACGCAGTGGAAGAACGAGTGATCAAC
GAGGAATACAAAATATGGAAAAAGAACACCCCTTTTCTTTATGATTTGGTGATGACCCATGCTCTGGAGT
GGCCCAGCCTAACTGCCCAGTGGCTTCCAGATGTAACCAGACCAGAAGGGAAAGATTTCAGCATTCATCG
ACTTGTCCTGGGGACACACACATCGGATGAACAAAACCATCTTGTTATAGCCAGTGTGCAGCTCCCTAAT
GATGATGCTCAGTTTGATGCGTCACACTACGACAGTGAGAAAGGAGAATTTGGAGGTTTTGGTTCAGTTA
GTGGAAAAATTGAAATAGAAATCAAGATCAACCATGAAGGAGAAGTAAACAGGGCCCGTTATATGCCCCA
GAACCCTTGTATCATCGCAACAAAGACTCCTTCCAGTGATGTTCTTGTCTTTGACTATACAAAACATCCT
TCTAAACCAGATCCTTCTGGAGAGTGCAACCCAGACTTGCGTCTCCGTGGACATCAGAAGGAAGGCTATG
GGCTTTCTTGGAACCCAAATCTCAGTGGGCACTTACTTAGTGCTTCAGATGACCATACCATCTGCCTGTG
GGACATCAGTGCCGTTCCAAAGGAGGGAAAAGTGGTAGATGCGAAGACCATCTTTACAGGGCATACGGCA
GTAGTAGAAGATGTTTCCTGGCATCTACTCCATGAGTCTCTGTTTGGGTCAGTTGCTGATGATCAGAAAC
TTATGATTTGGGATACTCGTTCAAACAATACTTCCAAACCAAGCCACTCAGTTGATGCTCACACTGCTGA
AGTGAACTGCCTTTCTTTCAATCCTTATAGTGAGTTCATTCTTGCCACAGGATCAGCTGACAAGACTGTT
GCCTTGTGGGATCTGAGAAATCTGAAACTTAAGTTGCATTCCTTTGAGTCACATAAGGATGAAATATTCC
AGGTTCAGTGGTCACCTCACAATGAGACTATTTTAGCTTCCAGTGGTACTGATCGCAGACTGAATGTCTG
GGATTTAAGTAAAATTGGAGAGGAACAATCCCCAGAAGATGCAGAAGACGGGCCACCAGAGTTGTTGTTT
ATTCATGGTGGTCATACTGCCAAGATATCTGATTTCTCCTGGAATCCCAATGAACCTTGGGTGATTTGTT
CTGTATCAGAAGACAATATCATGCAAGTGTGGCAAATGGCAGAGAACATTTATAATGATGAAGACCCTGA
AGGAAGCGTGGATCCAGAAGGACAAGGGTCCTGATCTAGAGCCTGCAGTCTCGAGGCATGCGGTACCAAG
CTTGTCGAGAAGTACTAGAGGATCATAATCAGCCATACCACATTTGTAGAGGTTTTACTTGCTTTAAAAA
ACCTCCCACACCTCCCCCTGAACCTGAAACATAAAATGAATGCAATTGTTGTTGTTAACTTGTTTATTGC
AGCTTATAATGGTTACAAATAAAGCAATAGCATCACAAATTTCACAAATAAAGCATTTTTTTCACTGCAT
TCTAGTTGTGGTTTGTCCAAACTCATCAATGTATCTTATCATGTCTGGATCTGATCACTGATATCGCCTA
GGAGATCCGAACCAGATAAGTGAAATCTAGTTCCAAACTATTTTGTCATTTTTAATTTTCGTATTAGCTT
ACGACGCTACACCCAGTTCCCATCTATTTTGTCACTCTTCCCTAAATAATCCTTAAAAACTCCATTTCCA
CCCCTCCCAGTTCCCAACTATTTTGTCCGCCCACAGCGGGGCATTTTTCTTCCTGTTATGTTTTTAATCA
AACATCCTGCCAACTCCATGTGACAAACCGTCATCTTCGGCTACTTTTTCTCTGTCACAGAATGAAAATT
TTTCTGTCATCTCTTCGTTATTAATGTTTGTAATTGACTGAATATCAACGCTTATTTGCAGCCTGAATGG
CGAATGGG
[124 nt withheld, positions 3579-3702]
C
[91 nt withheld, positions 3704-3794]
A
[49 nt withheld, positions 3796-3844]
CCTTTGACGTTGGAGTCCACGTTCTT
[37 nt withheld, positions 3871-3907]
ACCCTATCTCGGTCTATTCTTTTGATTTATAAGGGATTTTGCCGATTTCGGCCTATTGGTTAAAAAATGA
GCTGATTTAACAAAAATTTAACGCGAATTTTAACAAAATATTAACGCTTACAATTTAGGTGGCACTTTTC
GGGGAAATGTGCGCGGAACCCCTATTTGTTTATTTTTCTAAATACATTCAAATATGTATCCGCTCATGAG
ACAATAACCCTGATAAATGCTTCAATAATATTGAAAAAGGAAGAGTATGAGTATTCAACATTTCCGTGTC
GCCCTTATTCCCTTTTTTGCGGCATTTTGCCTTCCTGTTTTTGCTCACCCAGAAACGCTGGTGAAAGTAA
AAGATGCTGAAGATCAGTTGGGTGCACGAGTGGGTTACATCGAACTGGATCTCAACAGCGGTAAGATCCT
TGAGAGTTTTCGCCCCGAAGAACGTTTTCCAATGATGAGCACTTTTAAAGTTCTGCTATGTGGCGCGGTA
TTATCCCGTATTGACGCCGGGCAAGAGCAACTCGGTCGCCGCATACACTATTCTCAGAATGACTTGGTTG
AGTACTCACCAGTCACAGAAAAGCATCTTACGGATGGCATGACAGTAAGAGAATTATGCAGTGCTGCCAT
AACCATGAGTGATAACACTGCGGCCAACTTACTTCTGACAACGATCGGAGGACCGAAGGAGCTAACCGCT
TTTTTGCACAACATGGGGGATCATGTAACTCGCCTTGATCGTTGGGAACCGGAGCTGAATGAAGCCATAC
CAAACGACGAGCGTGACACCACGATGCCTGTAGCAATGGCAACAACGTTGCGCAAACTATTAACTGGCGA
ACTACTTACTCTAGCTTCCCGGCAACAATTAATAGACTGGATGGAGGCGGATAAAGTTGCAGGACCACTT
CTGCGCTCGGCCCTTCCGGCTGGCTGGTTTATTGCTGATAAATCTGGAGCCGGTGAGCGTGGGTCTCGCG
GTATCATTGCAGCACTGGGGCCAGATGGTAAGCCCTCCCGTATCGTAGTTATCTACACGACGGGGAGTCA
GGCAACTATGGATGAACGAAATAGACAGATCGCTGAGATAGGTGCCTCACTGATTAAGCATTGGTAACTG
TCAGACCAAGTTTACTCATATATACTTTAGATTGATTTAAAACTTCATTTTTAATTTAAAAGGATCTAGG
TGAAGATCCTTTTTGATAATCTCATGACCAAAATCCCTTAACGTGAGTTTTCGTTCCACTGAGCGTCAGA
CCCCGTAGAAAAGATCAAAGGATCTTCTTGAGATCCTTTTTTTCTGCGCGTAATCTGCTGCTTGCAAACA
AAAAAACCACCGCTACCAGCGGTGGTTTGTTTGCCGGATCAAGAGCTACCAACTCTTTTTCCGAAGGTAA
CTGGCTTCAGCAGAGCGCAGATACCAAATACTGTTCTTCTAGTGTAGCCGTAGTTAGGCCACCACTTCAA
GAACTCTGTAGCACCGCCTACATACCTCGCTCTGCTAATCCTGTTACCAGTGGCTGCTGCCAGTGGCGAT
AAGTCGTGTCTTACCGGGTTGGACTCAAGACGATAGTTACCGGATAAGGCGCAGCGGTCGGGCTGAACGG
GGGGTTCGTGCACACAGCCCAGCTTGGAGCGAACGACCTACACCGAACTGAGATACCTACAGCGTGAGCT
ATGAGAAAGCGCCACGCTTCCCGAAGGGAGAAAGGCGGACAGGTATCCGGTAAGCGGCAGGGTCGGAACA
GGAGAGCGCACGAGGGAGCTTCCAGGGGGAAACGCCTGGTATCTTTATAGTCCTGTCGGGTTTCGCCACC
TCTGACTTGAGCGTCGATTTTTGTGATGCTCGTCAGGGGGGCGGAGCCTATGGAAAAACGCCAGCAACGC
GGCCTTTTTACGGTTCCTGGCCTTTTGCTCACATGTTCTTTCCTGCGTTATCCCCTGATTCTGTGGATAA
CCGTATTACCGCCTTTGAGTGAGCTGATACCGCTCGCCGCAGCCGAACGACCGAGCGCAGCGAGTCAGTG
AGCGAGGAAGCGGAAGAGCGCCTGATGCGGTATTTTCTCCTTACGCATCTGTGCGGTATTTCACACCGCA
TAGACCAGCCGCGTAACCTGGCAAAATCGGTTACGGTTGAGTAATAAATGGATGCCCTGCGTAAGCGGGT
GTGGGCGGACAATAAAGTCTTAAACTGAACAAAATAGATCTAAACTATGACAATAAAGTCTTAAACTAGA
CAGAATAGTTGTAAACTGAAATCAGTCCAGTTATGCTGTGAAAAAGCATACTGGACTTTTGTTATGGCTA
AAGCAAACTCTTCATTTTCTGAAGTGCAAATTGCCCGTCGTATTAAAGAGGGGCGTGGCCAAGGGCATGG
TAAAGACTATATTCGCGGCGTTGTGACAATTTACCGAACAACTCCGCGGCCGGGAAGCCGATCTCGGCTT
GAACGAATTGTTAGGTGGCGGTACTTGGGTCGATATCAAAGTGCATCACTTCTTCCCGTATGCCCAACTT
TGTATAGAGAGCCACTGCGGGATCGTCACCGTAATCTGCTTGCACGTAGATCACATAAGCACCAAGCGCG
TTGGCCTCATGCTTGAGGAGATTGATGAGCGCGGTGGCAATGCCCTGCCTCCGGTGCTCGCCGGAGACTG
CGAGATCATAGATATAGATCTCACTACGCGGCTGCTCAAACTTGGGCAGAACGTAAGCCGCGAGAGCGCC
AACAACCGCTTCTTGGTCGAAGGCAGCAAGCGCGATGAATGTCTTACTACGGAGCAAGTTCCCGAGGTAA
TCGGAGTCCGGCTGATGTTGGGAGTAGGTGGCTACGTCTCCGAACTCACGACCGAAAAGATCAAGAGCAG
CCCGCATGGATTTGACTTGGTCAGGGCCGAGCCTACATGTGCGAATGATGCCCATACTTGAGCCACCTAA
CTTTGTTTTAGGGCGACTGCCCTGCTGCGTAACATCGTTGCTGCTGCGTAACATCAAACATCGACCCACG
GCGTAACGCGCTTGCTGCTTGGATGCCCGAGGCATAGACTGTACAAAAAAACAGTCATAACAAGCCATGA
AAACCGCCACTGCGCCGTTACCACCGCTGCGTTCGGTCAAGGTTCTGGACCAGTTGCGTGAGCGCATACG
CTACTTGCATTACAGTTTACGAACCGAACAGGCTTATGTCAACTGGGTTCGTGCCTTCATCCGTTTCCAC
GGTGTGCGTCACCCGGCAACCTTGGGCA
