>Addgene plasmid #125164 | pFB1.HMBP.PrS.RBBP4 | depositor partial sequence | sequence record 247222 | RBBP4
ATGGCCGACAAGGAAGCAGCCTTCGACGACGCAGTGGAAGAACGAGTGATCAACGAGGAATACAAAATAT
GGAAAAAGAACACCCCTTTTCTTTATGATTTGGTGATGACCCATGCTCTGGAGTGGCCCAGCCTAACTGC
CCAGTGGCTTCCAGATGTAACCAGACCAGAAGGGAAAGATTTCAGCATTCATCGACTTGTCCTGGGGACA
CACACATCGGATGAACAAAACCATCTTGTTATAGCCAGTGTGCAGCTCCCTAATGATGATGCTCAGTTTG
ATGCGTCACACTACGACAGTGAGAAAGGAGAATTTGGAGGTTTTGGTTCAGTTAGTGGAAAAATTGAAAT
AGAAATCAAGATCAACCATGAAGGAGAAGTAAACAGGGCCCGTTATATGCCCCAGAACCCTTGTATCATC
GCAACAAAGACTCCTTCCAGTGATGTTCTTGTTTTTGACTATACAAAACATCCTTCTAAACCAGATCCTT
CTGGAGAGTGCAACCCAGACTTGCGTCTCCGTGGACATCAGAAGGAAGGCTATGGGCTTTCTTGGAACCC
AAATCTCAGTGGGCACTTACTTAGTGCTTCAGATGACCATACCATCTGCCTGTGGGACATCAGTGCCGTT
CCAAAGGAGGGAAAAGTGGTAGATGCGAAGACCATCTTTACAGGGCATACGGCAGTAGTAGAAGATGTTT
CCTGGCATCTACTCCATGAGTCTCTGTTTGGGTCAGTTGCTGATGATCAGAAACTTATGATTTGGGATAC
TCGTTCAAACAATACTTCCAAACCAAGCCACTCAGTTGATGCTCACACTGCTGAAGTGAACTGCCTTTCT
TTCAATCCTTATAGTGAGTTCATTCTTGCCACAGGATCAGCTGACAAGACTGTTGCCTTGTGGGATCTGA
GAAATCTGAAACTTAAGTTGCATTCCTTTGAGTCACATAAGGATGAAATATTCCAGGTTCAGTGGTCACC
TCACAATGAGACTATTTTAGCTTCCAGTGGTACTGATCGCAGACTGAATGTCTGGGATTTAAGTAAAATT
GGAGAGGAACAATCCCCAGAAGATGCAGAAGACGGGCCACCAGAGTTGTTGTTTATTCATGGTGGTCATA
CTGCCAAGATATCTGATTTCTCCTGGAATCCCAATGAACCTTGGGTGATTTGTTCTGTATCAGAAGACAA
TATCATGCAAGTGTGGCAAATGGCAGAGAACATTTATAATGATGAAGACCCTGAAGGAAGCGTGGATCCA
GAAGGACAAGGGTCCTAG
